Addgene plasmid #244087: pAAV.GFAP.(cyto).iGlucoSnFR2.mIRFP670nano3
Purpose: Cytosolic expression of green glucose sensor with non-responsive mIRFP
Depositing lab: Tim Brown & HHMI-JRC Tool Translation Team. Depositing organization: HHMI, Janelia Research Campus. Publication: iGlucoSnFR2: A genetically encoded fluorescent sensor for measuring intracellular or extracellular glucose in vivo in mouse brain. Marvin JS, Machler P, Meng C, Ates T, Patel RH, Adhikari R, Makurath MA, Ku Z, Feliciano D, Atasoy D, Cui G, Kleinfeld D, Brown TA. Sci Adv. 2025 Nov 14;11(46):eadz3889. doi: 10.1126/sciadv.adz3889. Epub 2025 Nov 12. PubMed 41223288.
Backbone
  Vector backbone: pAAV
  Vector type: AAV
Growth in bacteria
  Bacterial resistance: Ampicillin, 100 μg/mL
  Growth temperature: 37°C
  Growth strain: NEB Stable
  Copy number: High Copy
Gene/Insert
  Gene/Insert name: iGlucoSnFR2.mIRFP670nano3
  Species: M. musculus (mouse), Synthetic
  Tag / fusion protein: mIRFP670nano3 (C terminal on insert)
  Cloning method: Restriction Enzyme; 5′ cloning site Unknown (unknown if destroyed)
Terms and licenses: Academic/Nonprofit Terms; Industry Terms: Not Available to Industry
How to cite: pAAV.GFAP.(cyto).iGlucoSnFR2.mIRFP670nano3 was a gift from Tim Brown & HHMI-JRC Tool Translation Team (Addgene plasmid # 244087 ; http://n2t.net/addgene:244087 ; RRID:Addgene_244087)
