[The description below was written by a language model from this plasmid's Addgene catalogue record and pLannotate feature annotations shown in this document.]
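Description:
pAAV.GFAP.(cyto).iGlucoSnFR2.mIRFP670nano3 is an adeno-associated virus transfer plasmid of about 6.9 kb, built on a pAAV backbone and intended for packaging into recombinant AAV for delivery to mammalian cells. It is propagated in E. coli as a high-copy plasmid through a ColE1/pUC-type origin and selected with ampicillin via the β-lactamase gene and its native promoter. An f1 phage origin is also present. Small lacZα, lacI and SV40 large T antigen fragments appear to be backbone remnants rather than functional parts. Two AAV2 inverted terminal repeats, one annotated only as a fragment, flank the expression cassette and define the DNA that is replicated and encapsidated when rep, cap and helper functions are supplied in trans. The recorded growth strain is a recombination-deficient one, a common choice for keeping repeat-rich ITRs intact.

The payload is iGlucoSnFR2, a genetically encoded green fluorescent glucose sensor, fused at its C terminus to the near-infrared protein mIRFP670nano3. The annotation software detects a GFP-derived coding segment (the sensor's fluorescent reporter domain) and a downstream miRFP670nano-family sequence, which requires biliverdin as a cofactor. The glucose-binding portion is not annotated. Because the near-infrared partner does not respond to glucose, it can act as a reference signal for expression level or for normalising the green signal. The "(cyto)" designation indicates cytosolic localisation, for reporting intracellular glucose. The name indicates a GFAP promoter, typically used for astrocyte-directed expression, but the roughly 1.7 kb between the left ITR and the coding sequence carries no annotation, so the promoter is not confirmed by the feature table. A WPRE and an SV40 polyadenylation signal follow the fusion to boost transcript stability and expression. The associated publication describes the sensor for measuring glucose in vivo in mouse brain.
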