Features (pLannotate 1.2.2; 13 found; start..end, strand, type, name):
     44..472     -  rep_origin     f1 ori (sequence partly withheld): f1 bacteriophage origin of replication; arrow indicates direction of (+) strand synthesis
    477..546     -  CDS            lacZα (fragment): LacZα fragment of β-galactosidase; lacZ fragment
    541..673     -  repeat_region  AAV2 ITR (fragment): inverted terminal repeat of adeno-associated virus serotype 2 inverted
   2437..3156    +  CDS            cEGFP: cEGFP is a basic (constitutively fluorescent) green fluorescent protein published in 2008, derived from Aequorea victoria.
   3436..3876    +  CDS            miRFP670nano: miRFP670nano is a basic (constitutively fluorescent) near ir fluorescent protein published in 2019, derived from Nostoc punctiforme. It has very low acid sensitivity. It requires the cofactor biliverdin for fluorescence.
   3904..4492    +  misc_feature   WPRE: woodchuck hepatitis virus posttranscriptional regulatory element
   4520..4641    -  polyA_signal   SV40 poly(A) signal: SV40 polyadenylation signal
   4664..4732    -  CDS            large T antigen (fragment): large T antigen from SV40 (simian virus 40)
   4803..4936    +  repeat_region  AAV2 ITR: inverted terminal repeat of adeno-associated virus serotype 2 inverted
   4930..4986    -  CDS            lacI (fragment): lac repressor; lacI; The lac repressor binds to the lac operator to inhibit transcription in E. coli. This inhibition can be relieved by adding lactose or isopropyl-β-D-thiogalactopyranoside (IPTG).
   5169..5757    -  rep_origin     ori: high-copy-number ColE1/pMB1/pBR322/pUC origin of replication
   5928..6788    -  CDS            AmpR: β-lactamase; bla; confers resistance to ampicillin, carbenicillin, and related antibiotics
   6789..6893    -  promoter       AmpR promoter: bla
>Addgene plasmid #244087 | pAAV.GFAP.(cyto).iGlucoSnFR2.mIRFP670nano3 | addgene full sequence | sequence record 487064 | Addgene NGS Result
CCGAAAAGTGCCACCTAAATTGTAAGCGTTAATATTTTGTTAAAATTCGCGTTAAATTTTTGTTAAATCA
GCTCATTTTTTAACCAATAGGCCGAAATCGGCAAAATCCCTTATAAATCAAAAGAATAGACCGAGATAGG
GT
[37 nt withheld, positions 143-179]
AAAGAACGTGGACTCCAACGTCAAAGG
[49 nt withheld, positions 207-255]
T
[91 nt withheld, positions 257-347]
G
[124 nt withheld, positions 349-472]
CCCATTCGCCATTCAGGCTGCGCAACTGTTGGGAAGGGCGATCGGTGCGGGCCTCTTCGCTATTACGCCA
GCTGCGCGCTCGCTCGCTCACTGAGGCCGCCCGGGCAAAGCCCGGGCGTCGGGCGACCTTTGGTCGCCCG
GCCTCAGTGAGCGAGCGAGCGCGCAGAGAGGGAGTGGCCAACTCCATCACTAGGGGTTCCTTGTAGTTAA
TGATTAACCCGCCATGCTACTTATCTACGTAGCCATGCTCTAGGAAGATCGTAGGTTAATTAATAACATA
TCCTGGTGTGGAGTAGGGGACGCTGCTCTGACAGAGGCTCGGGGGCCTGAGCTGGCTCTGTGAGCTGGGG
AGGAGGCAGACAGCCAGGCCTTTGTCTGCAAGCAGACCTGGCAGCATTGGGCTGGCCGCCCCCCAGGGCC
TCCTCTTCATGCCCAGTGAATGACTCACCTTGGCACAGACACAATGTTCGGGGTGGGCACAGTGCCTGCT
TCCCGCCGCACCCCAGCCCCCCTCAAATGCCTTCCGAGAAGCCCATTGAGCAGGGGGCTTGCATTGCACC
CCAGCCTGACAGCCTGGCATCTTGGGATAAAAGCAGCACAGCCCCCTAGGGGCTGCCCTTGCTGTGTGGC
GCCACCGGCGGTGGAGAACAAGGCTCTATTCAGCCTGTGCCCAGGAAAGGGGATCAGGGGATGCCCAGGC
ATGGACAGTGGGTGGCAGGGGGGGAGAGGAGGGCTGTCTGCTTCCCAGAAGTCCAAGGACACAAATGGGT
GAGGGGAGAGCTCTCCCCATAGCTGGGCTGCGGCCCAACCCCACCCCCTCAGGCTATGCCAGGGGGTGTT
GCCAGGGGCACCCGGGCATCGCCAGTCTAGCCCACTCCTTCATAAAGCCCTCGCATCCCAGGAGCGAGCA
GAGCCAGAGCAGGTTGGAGAGGAGACGCATCACCTCCGCTGCTCGCGGGGATCCCGCCACCATGGGCAGA
TCTAAGCTGGAGATTTTCTCTTGGTGGGCTGGGGATGAAGGCCCTGCCCTGGAGGCACTCATCAGACTGT
ATAAACAGAAGTATCCTGGAGTAGAGGTGATAAACGCCACTGTCACCGGAGGTGCCGGTGTAAATGCTCG
CGCTGTCCTTAAGACAAGGATGCTTGGTGGTGATCCTCCTGATACATTTCAAGTTGCAGCAGGGATGGAG
TTGATAGGCACATGGGTGGTGGCTAACAGAATGGAGGATCTCAGCGCCTTGTTTCGACAAGAGGGTTGGC
TTCAAGCCTTCCCCAAGGGCCTTATTGATCTGATTAGTTATAAAGGTGGTATATGGAGTGTGCCCGTTAA
TATTCACAGGTCAAACGTAATGTGGTATTTGCCTGCAAAGCTAAAAGAGTGGGGAGTTAACCCCCCACGG
ACTTGGGATGAGTTTCTTGCCACCTGTCAAACACTTAAACAAAAGGGTCTGGAAGCTCCACTGGCTCTCG
GGGAAAATTGGACACAACAACACCTCTGGGAGAGTGTCGCCTTGGCTGTATTGGGGCCTGATGATTGGAA
TAATCTGTGGAATGGGAAGCTGAAGTTCACAGACCCTAAAGCAGTTAGGGCATGGGAAGTCTTTGGCCGC
GTTTTGGACTGTGCCAACAAGGATGCAGCAGGCTTGTCTTGGCAGCAAGCTGTCGATCGGGTAGTACAGG
GGAAAGCCGCTTTTAACGTAATGGGCGACTGGGCAGCAGGATATATGACTACCACTCTCAAGTTGAAGCC
TGGTACAGATTTCGCATGGGCACCAAGTCCCGGGACACAGGGCGTCTTTATGATGGTTTCCGACTCTTTC
GGACTTCCCAAAGGAGCCAAAAATCGACAAAACGCTATCAACTGGCTTCGATTGGTCGGCTCTAAAGAAG
GTCAAGATACATTCAACCCACTGAAAGGGTCCATCGCTGCTCGGCTCGATAGCGACCCAAGCAAGTATCC
GTGTAACGTCTATATCACCGCCGACAAGCAGAAGAACGGCATCAAGGCGAACTTCAAGATCCGCCACAAC
GTGGAGGACGGCAGCGTGCAGCTCGCCGACCACTACCAGCAGAACACCCCCATCGGCGACGGCCCCGTGC
TGCTGCCCGACAACCACTACCTGGTGACCCAGTCCGTGCTGAGCAAAGACCCCAACGAGAAGCGCGATCA
CATGGTCCTGCTGGAGTTCGTGACCGCCGCCGGGATCACTCTCGGCATGGACGAGCTGTACAAGGGCGGT
ACCGGAGGGAGCATGAGCAAGGGCGAGGAGCTGTTCACCGGGGTGGTGCCCATCCTGGTCGAGCTGGACG
GCGACGTAAACGGCCACAAGTTCAGCGTGCGCGGCGAGGGCGAGGGCGATGCCACCAACGGCAAGCTGAC
CCTGAAGTTCATCTGCACCACCGGCAAGCTGCCCGTGCCCTGGCCCACCCTCGTGACCACCCTGACCTAC
GGCGTGCAGTGCTTCAGCCGCTACCCCGACCACATGAAGCAGCACGACTTCTTCAAGTCCGCCATGCCCG
AAGGCTACGTCCAGGAGCGCACCATCAGCTTCAAGGACGACGGCACCTACAAGACCCGCGCCGAGGTGAA
GTTCGAGGGCGACACCCTGGTGAACCGCATCGAGCTGAAGGGCATCGACTTCAAGGAGGACGGCAACATC
CTGGGGCACAAGCTGGAGTACAACTTTAACAACCCCAACGCATACGGACAGAGTGCAATGCGAGATTGGC
GGAGTAATCGCATCGTTGGCTCCCTGGTAGCAGGAGCAGTGGCCCCTGAAAGCTCCATGTCACAATTCGG
AACAGTAATGGAAATTTTCCTGCAAACACGCAACCCACAAGCAGCAGCAAATGCAGCACAAGCTATTGCT
GACCAAGTTGGCCTGGGTCGCCTTGGTCAGCTGCAGTCTACCGGCTCCGGAGGTGGAGGTACTGGAGGAG
GTGGGTCAGGTGGAGGTGGATCAATGGCAAACCTGGACAAGATGCTGAACACCACCGTGACCGAGGTGCG
CAAGTTCCTGCAAGCGGACAGAGTGTGCGTGTTCAAGTTCGAGGAAGATTACTCCGGCACCGTCTCGCAC
GAAGCCGTGGACGACAGATGGATTAGCATCCTGAAGACCCAGGTGCAGGACAGATACTTCATGGAAACCA
GAGGCGAGGAATACGTCCACGGCAGATACCAGGCCATCGCCGACATCTACACAGCCAATCTGGTCGAGTG
CTACAGAGACCTGCTGATCGAGTTTCAGGTGCGGGCCATTCTGGCTGTCCCCATCCTGCAAGGCAAGAAG
CTGTGGGGCCTGCTGGTGGCCCACCAACTGGCCGGCCCTCGGGAGTGGCAGACCTGGGAAATCGACTTCC
TGAAACAGCAAGCCGTGGTGATGGGCATCGCCATCCAGCAGAGCTAGAAGCTTTTCGAATTAGCTTATCA
TAATCAACCTCTGGATTACAAAATTTGTGAAAGATTGACTGGTATTCTTAACTATGTTGCTCCTTTTACG
CTATGTGGATACGCTGCTTTAATGCCTTTGTATCATGCTATTGCTTCCCGTATGGCTTTCATTTTCTCCT
CCTTGTATAAATCCTGGTTGCTGTCTCTTTATGAGGAGTTGTGGCCCGTTGTCAGGCAACGTGGCGTGGT
GTGCACTGTGTTTGCTGACGCAACCCCCACTGGTTGGGGCATTGCCACCACCTGTCAGCTCCTTTCCGGG
ACTTTCGCTTTCCCCCTCCCTATTGCCACGGCGGAACTCATCGCCGCCTGCCTTGCCCGCTGCTGGACAG
GGGCTCGGCTGTTGGGCACTGACAATTCCGTGGTGTTGTCGGGGAAATCATCGTCCTTTCCTTGGCTGCT
CGCCTGTGTTGCCACCTGGATTCTGCGCGGGACGTCCTTCTGCTACGTCCCTTCGGCCCTCAATCCAGCG
GACCTTCCTTCCCGCGGCCTGCTGCCGGCTCTGCGGCCTCTTCCGCGTCTTCGCCTTCGCCCTCAGACGA
GTCGGATCTCCCTTTGGGCCGCCTCCCCGCATCGGAGGCCGCTTCGAGCAGACATGATAAGATACATTGA
TGAGTTTGGACAAACCACAACTAGAATGCAGTGAAAAAAATGCTTTATTTGTGAAATTTGTGATGCTATT
GCTTTATTTGTAACCATTATAAGCTGCAATAAACAAGTTAACAACAACAATTGCATTCATTTTATGTTTC
AGGTTCAGGGGGAGATGTGGGAGGTTTTTTAAAGCAAGTAAAACCTCTACAAATGTGGTAAAATCGATAA
GGATCTTCCTAGAGCATGGCTACGTAGATAAGTAGCATGGCGGGTTAATCATTAACTACAAGGAACCCCT
AGTGATGGAGTTGGCCACTCCCTCTCTGCGCGCTCGCTCGCTCACTGAGGCCGGGCGACCAAAGGTCGCC
CGACGCCCGGGCTTTGCCCGGGCGGCCTCAGTGAGCGAGCGAGCGCGCAGCTGCATTAATGAATCGGCCA
ACGCGCGGGGAGAGGCGGTTTGCGTATTGGGCGCTCTTCCGCTTCCTCGCTCACTGACTCGCTGCGCTCG
GTCGTTCGGCTGCGGCGAGCGGTATCAGCTCACTCAAAGGCGGTAATACGGTTATCCACAGAATCAGGGG
ATAACGCAGGAAAGAACATGTGAGCAAAAGGCCAGCAAAAGGCCAGGAACCGTAAAAAGGCCGCGTTGCT
GGCGTTTTTCCATAGGCTCCGCCCCCCTGACGAGCATCACAAAAATCGACGCTCAAGTCAGAGGTGGCGA
AACCCGACAGGACTATAAAGATACCAGGCGTTTCCCCCTGGAAGCTCCCTCGTGCGCTCTCCTGTTCCGA
CCCTGCCGCTTACCGGATACCTGTCCGCCTTTCTCCCTTCGGGAAGCGTGGCGCTTTCTCATAGCTCACG
CTGTAGGTATCTCAGTTCGGTGTAGGTCGTTCGCTCCAAGCTGGGCTGTGTGCACGAACCCCCCGTTCAG
CCCGACCGCTGCGCCTTATCCGGTAACTATCGTCTTGAGTCCAACCCGGTAAGACACGACTTATCGCCAC
TGGCAGCAGCCACTGGTAACAGGATTAGCAGAGCGAGGTATGTAGGCGGTGCTACAGAGTTCTTGAAGTG
GTGGCCTAACTACGGCTACACTAGAAGAACAGTATTTGGTATCTGCGCTCTGCTGAAGCCAGTTACCTTC
GGAAAAAGAGTTGGTAGCTCTTGATCCGGCAAACAAACCACCGCTGGTAGCGGTGGTTTTTTTGTTTGCA
AGCAGCAGATTACGCGCAGAAAAAAAGGATCTCAAGAAGATCCTTTGATCTTTTCTACGGGGTCTGACGC
TCAGTGGAACGAAAACTCACGTTAAGGGATTTTGGTCATGAGATTATCAAAAAGGATCTTCACCTAGATC
CTTTTAAATTAAAAATGAAGTTTTAAATCAATCTAAAGTATATATGAGTAAACTTGGTCTGACAGTTACC
AATGCTTAATCAGTGAGGCACCTATCTCAGCGATCTGTCTATTTCGTTCATCCATAGTTGCCTGACTCCC
CGTCGTGTAGATAACTACGATACGGGAGGGCTTACCATCTGGCCCCAGTGCTGCAATGATACCGCGAGAC
CCACGCTCACCGGCTCCAGATTTATCAGCAATAAACCAGCCAGCCGGAAGGGCCGAGCGCAGAAGTGGTC
CTGCAACTTTATCCGCCTCCATCCAGTCTATTAATTGTTGCCGGGAAGCTAGAGTAAGTAGTTCGCCAGT
TAATAGTTTGCGCAACGTTGTTGCCATTGCTACAGGCATCGTGGTGTCACGCTCGTCGTTTGGTATGGCT
TCATTCAGCTCCGGTTCCCAACGATCAAGGCGAGTTACATGATCCCCCATGTTGTGCAAAAAAGCGGTTA
GCTCCTTCGGTCCTCCGATCGTTGTCAGAAGTAAGTTGGCCGCAGTGTTATCACTCATGGTTATGGCAGC
ACTGCATAATTCTCTTACTGTCATGCCATCCGTAAGATGCTTTTCTGTGACTGGTGAGTACTCAACCAAG
TCATTCTGAGAATAGTGTATGCGGCGACCGAGTTGCTCTTGCCCGGCGTCAATACGGGATAATACCGCGC
CACATAGCAGAACTTTAAAAGTGCTCATCATTGGAAAACGTTCTTCGGGGCGAAAACTCTCAAGGATCTT
ACCGCTGTTGAGATCCAGTTCGATGTAACCCACTCGTGCACCCAACTGATCTTCAGCATCTTTTACTTTC
ACCAGCGTTTCTGGGTGAGCAAAAACAGGAAGGCAAAATGCCGCAAAAAAGGGAATAAGGGCGACACGGA
AATGTTGAATACTCATACTCTTCCTTTTTCAATATTATTGAAGCATTTATCAGGGTTATTGTCTCATGAG
CGGATACATATTTGAATGTATTTAGAAAAATAAACAAATAGGGGTTCCGCGCACATTTCC
